>Addgene plasmid #146572 | pN1-HsSmg6_1239-1419-V5-SBP-MBP_I | depositor full sequence | sequence record 289018 | Full Sequence
TAGTTATTAATAGTAATCAATTACGGGGTCATTAGTTCATAGCCCATATATGGAGTTCCGCGTTACATAA
CTTACGGTAAATGGCCCGCCTGGCTGACCGCCCAACGACCCCCGCCCATTGACGTCAATAATGACGTATG
TTCCCATAGTAACGCCAATAGGGACTTTCCATTGACGTCAATGGGTGGAGTATTTACGGTAAACTGCCCA
CTTGGCAGTACATCAAGTGTATCATATGCCAAGTACGCCCCCTATTGACGTCAATGACGGTAAATGGCCC
GCCTGGCATTATGCCCAGTACATGACCTTATGGGACTTTCCTACTTGGCAGTACATCTACGTATTAGTCA
TCGCTATTACCATGGTGATGCGGTTTTGGCAGTACATCAATGGGCGTGGATAGCGGTTTGACTCACGGGG
ATTTCCAAGTCTCCACCCCATTGACGTCAATGGGAGTTTGTTTTGGCACCAAAATCAACGGGACTTTCCA
AAATGTCGTAACAACTCCGCCCCATTGACGCAAATGGGCGGTAGGCGTGTACGGTGGGAGGTCTATATAA
GCAGAGCTGGTTTAGTGAACCGTCAGATCCGCTAGCAATTGCGGCCACCATGGAGCTCGAAATCAGACCT
TTGTTCCTCGTACCAGACACCAACGGCTTCATTGACCACCTGGCCAGTCTGGCGCGGCTGCTGGAGAGCA
GGAAGTACATCCTGGTGGTGCCCCTCATCGTGATCAATGAGCTGGACGGCCTGGCCAAGGGGCAGGAGAC
AGACCACCGGGCTGGGGGCTACGCCCGTGTGGTACAAGAGAAGGCCCGCAAGTCCATCGAGTTCCTCGAG
CAGCGATTCGAGAGTCGGGACTCTTGCCTGCGAGCCCTGACCAGCCGTGGCAATGAACTCGAATCCATCG
CCTTCCGCAGTGAGGACATCACTGGCCAGCTGGGTAACAACGATGATCTCATCCTGTCCTGCTGCCTCCA
CTACTGCAAAGACAAGGCTAAGGACTTCATGCCCGCCAGCAAAGAGGAGCCAATCCGGCTACTGCGGGAG
GTGGTGCTGTTGACGGATGACCGGAACCTGCGTGTGAAGGCGCTCACAAGGAATGTTCCTGTACGGGACA
TCCCAGCCTTCCTCACGTGGGCCCAGGTGGGCCCACCGGTCCCTCCAGGTAAGCCTATCCCTAACCCTCT
CCTCGGTCTCGATTCTACGCCCGGAAGCGGTAGCGGTACCATGGACGAGAAGACCACCGGCTGGGGGGGC
GGCCACGTGGTGGAGGGCCTGGCCGGCGAGCTGGAGCAGCTGCGGGCCAGGCTGGAGCACCACCCTCAGG
GCCAGCGGGAGCCCTCCGGCGGCTGCAAGCCCCTCGAGATGAAAATCGAAGAAGGTAAACTGGTAATCTG
GATTAACGGCGATAAAGGCTATAACGGTCTCGCTGAAGTCGGTAAGAAATTCGAGAAAGATACCGGAATT
AAAGTCACCGTTGAGCATCCGGATAAACTGGAAGAGAAATTCCCGCAGGTTGCGGCAACTGGCGATGGCC
CTGACATTATCTTCTGGGCACACGACCGCTTTGGTGGCTACGCTCAATCTGGCCTGTTGGCTGAAATCAC
CCCGGACAAAGCGTTCCAGGACAAGCTGTATCCGTTTACCTGGGATGCCGTACGTTACAACGGCAAGCTG
ATTGCTTACCCGATCGCTGTTGAAGCGTTATCGCTGATTTATAACAAAGATCTGCTGCCGAACCCGCCAA
AAACCTGGGAAGAGATCCCGGCGCTGGATAAAGAACTGAAAGCGAAAGGTAAGAGCGCGCTGATGTTCAA
CCTGCAAGAACCGTACTTCACCTGGCCGCTGATTGCTGCTGACGGGGGTTATGCGTTCAAGTATGAAAAC
GGCAAGTACGACATTAAAGACGTGGGCGTGGATAACGCTGGCGCGAAAGCGGGTCTGACCTTCCTGGTTG
ACCTGATTAAAAACAAACACATGAATGCAGACACCGATTACTCCATCGCAGAAGCTGCCTTTAATAAAGG
CGAAACAGCGATGACCATCAACGGCCCGTGGGCATGGTCCAACATCGACACCAGCAAAGTGAATTATGGT
GTAACGGTACTGCCGACCTTCAAGGGTCAACCATCCAAACCGTTCGTTGGCGTGCTGAGCGCAGGTATTA
ACGCCGCCAGTCCGAACAAAGAGCTGGCGAAAGAGTTCCTCGAAAACTATCTGCTGACTGATGAAGGTCT
GGAAGCGGTTAATAAAGACAAACCGCTGGGTGCCGTAGCGCTGAAGTCTTACGAGGAAGAGTTGGCGAAA
GATCCACGTATTGCCGCCACCATGGAAAACGCCCAGAAAGGTGAAATCATGCCGAACATCCCGCAGATGT
CCGCTTTCTGGTATGCCGTGCGTACTGCGGTGATCAACGCCGCCAGCGGTCGTCAGACTGTCGATGAAGC
CCTGAAAGACTAAGCGGCCGCGACTCTAGATCATAATCAGCCATACCACATTTGTAGAGGTTTTACTTGC
TTTAAAAAACCTCCCACACCTCCCCCTGAACCTGAAACATAAAATGAATGCAATTGTTGTTGTTAACTTG
TTTATTGCAGCTTATAATGGTTACAAATAAAGCAATAGCATCACAAATTTCACAAATAAAGCATTTTTTT
CACTGCATTCTAGTTGTGGTTTGTCCAAACTCATCAATGTATCTTAAGGCGTAAATTGTAAGCGTTAATA
TTTTGTTAAAATTCGCGTTAAATTTTTGTTAAATCAGCTCATTTTTTAACCAATAGGCCGAAATCGGCAA
AATCCCTTATAAATCAAAAGAATAGACCGAGATAGGGT
[37 nt withheld, positions 2839-2875]
AAAGAACGTGGACTCCAACGTCAAAGG
[49 nt withheld, positions 2903-2951]
T
[91 nt withheld, positions 2953-3043]
G
[124 nt withheld, positions 3045-3168]
CAGGTGGCACTTTTCGGGGAAATGTGCGCGGAACCCCTATTTGTTTATTTTTCTAAATACATTCAAATAT
GTATCCGCTCATGAGACAATAACCCTGATAAATGCTTCAATAATATTGAAAAAGGAAGAGTCCTGAGGCG
GAAAGAACCAGCTGTGGAATGTGTGTCAGTTAGGGTGTGGAAAGTCCCCAGGCTCCCCAGCAGGCAGAAG
TATGCAAAGCATGCATCTCAATTAGTCAGCAACCAGGTGTGGAAAGTCCCCAGGCTCCCCAGCAGGCAGA
AGTATGCAAAGCATGCATCTCAATTAGTCAGCAACCATAGTCCCGCCCCTAACTCCGCCCATCCCGCCCC
TAACTCCGCCCAGTTCCGCCCATTCTCCGCCCCATGGCTGACTAATTTTTTTTATTTATGCAGAGGCCGA
GGCCGCCTCGGCCTCTGAGCTATTCCAGAAGTAGTGAGGAGGCTTTTTTGGAGGCCTAGGCTTTTGCAAA
GATCGATCAAGAGACAGGATGAGGATCGTTTCGCATGATTGAACAAGATGGATTGCACGCAGGTTCTCCG
GCCGCTTGGGTGGAGAGGCTATTCGGCTATGACTGGGCACAACAGACAATCGGCTGCTCTGATGCCGCCG
TGTTCCGGCTGTCAGCGCAGGGGCGCCCGGTTCTTTTTGTCAAGACCGACCTGTCCGGTGCCCTGAATGA
ACTGCAAGACGAGGCAGCGCGGCTATCGTGGCTGGCCACGACGGGCGTTCCTTGCGCAGCTGTGCTCGAC
GTTGTCACTGAAGCGGGAAGGGACTGGCTGCTATTGGGCGAAGTGCCGGGGCAGGATCTCCTGTCATCTC
ACCTTGCTCCTGCCGAGAAAGTATCCATCATGGCTGATGCAATGCGGCGGCTGCATACGCTTGATCCGGC
TACCTGCCCATTCGACCACCAAGCGAAACATCGCATCGAGCGAGCACGTACTCGGATGGAAGCCGGTCTT
GTCGATCAGGATGATCTGGACGAAGAGCATCAGGGGCTCGCGCCAGCCGAACTGTTCGCCAGGCTCAAGG
CGAGCATGCCCGACGGCGAGGATCTCGTCGTGACCCATGGCGATGCCTGCTTGCCGAATATCATGGTGGA
AAATGGCCGCTTTTCTGGATTCATCGACTGTGGCCGGCTGGGTGTGGCGGACCGCTATCAGGACATAGCG
TTGGCTACCCGTGATATTGCTGAAGAGCTTGGCGGCGAATGGGCTGACCGCTTCCTCGTGCTTTACGGTA
TCGCCGCTCCCGATTCGCAGCGCATCGCCTTCTATCGCCTTCTTGACGAGTTCTTCTGAGCGGGACTCTG
GGGTTCGAAATGACCGACCAAGCGACGCCCAACCTGCCATCACGAGATTTCGATTCCACCGCCGCCTTCT
ATGAAAGGTTGGGCTTCGGAATCGTTTTCCGGGACGCCGGCTGGATGATCCTCCAGCGCGGGGATCTCAT
GCTGGAGTTCTTCGCCCACCCTAGGGGGAGGCTAACTGAAACACGGAAGGAGACAATACCGGAAGGAACC
CGCGCTATGACGGCAATAAAAAGACAGAATAAAACGCACGGTGTTGGGTCGTTTGTTCATAAACGCGGGG
TTCGGTCCCAGGGCTGGCACTCTGTCGATACCCCACCGAGACCCCATTGGGGCCAATACGCCCGCGTTTC
TTCCTTTTCCCCACCCCACCCCCCAAGTTCGGGTGAAGGCCCAGGGCTCGCAGCCAACGTCGGGGCGGCA
GGCCCTGCCATAGCCTCAGGTTACTCATATATACTTTAGATTGATTTAAAACTTCATTTTTAATTTAAAA
GGATCTAGGTGAAGATCCTTTTTGATAATCTCATGACCAAAATCCCTTAACGTGAGTTTTCGTTCCACTG
AGCGTCAGACCCCGTAGAAAAGATCAAAGGATCTTCTTGAGATCCTTTTTTTCTGCGCGTAATCTGCTGC
TTGCAAACAAAAAAACCACCGCTACCAGCGGTGGTTTGTTTGCCGGATCAAGAGCTACCAACTCTTTTTC
CGAAGGTAACTGGCTTCAGCAGAGCGCAGATACCAAATACTGTCCTTCTAGTGTAGCCGTAGTTAGGCCA
CCACTTCAAGAACTCTGTAGCACCGCCTACATACCTCGCTCTGCTAATCCTGTTACCAGTGGCTGCTGCC
AGTGGCGATAAGTCGTGTCTTACCGGGTTGGACTCAAGACGATAGTTACCGGATAAGGCGCAGCGGTCGG
GCTGAACGGGGGGTTCGTGCACACAGCCCAGCTTGGAGCGAACGACCTACACCGAACTGAGATACCTACA
GCGTGAGCTATGAGAAAGCGCCACGCTTCCCGAAGGGAGAAAGGCGGACAGGTATCCGGTAAGCGGCAGG
GTCGGAACAGGAGAGCGCACGAGGGAGCTTCCAGGGGGAAACGCCTGGTATCTTTATAGTCCTGTCGGGT
TTCGCCACCTCTGACTTGAGCGTCGATTTTTGTGATGCTCGTCAGGGGGGCGGAGCCTATGGAAAAACGC
CAGCAACGCGGCCTTTTTACGGTTCCTGGCCTTTTGCTGGCCTTTTGCTCACATGTTCTTTCCTGCGTTA
TCCCCTGATTCTGTGGATAACCGTATTACCGCCATGCAT
Features (pLannotate 1.2.2; 16 found; start..end, strand, type, name):
     61..364     +  enhancer       CMV enhancer: human cytomegalovirus immediate early enhancer
    365..568     +  promoter       CMV promoter: human cytomegalovirus (CMV) immediate early promoter
    610..1152    +  CDS            SMG6 (fragment): EST1A_HUMAN - Also known as C17orf31, EST1A, KIAA0732. Experimental evidence at protein level: Swiss-Prot protein existence level 1. Plays a role in nonsense-mediated mRNA decay (PubMed:18974281, PubMed:19060897, PubMed:20930030, PubMed:17053788). Is thought to provide a link to the mRNA degradation machinery as it has endonuclease activity required to initiate NMD, and to serve as an adapter for UPF1 to protein phosphatase 2A (PP2A), thereby triggering UPF1 dephosphorylation (PubMed:18974281, PubMed:19060897, PubMed:20930030, PubMed:17053788). Degrades single-stranded RNA (ssRNA), but not ssD
   1168..1209    +  CDS            V5 tag: epitope tag from simian virus 5
   1231..1344    +  CDS            SBP: streptavidin-binding peptide selected from a peptide library; binds streptavidin with nanomolar affinity (Keefe et al., 2001)
   1369..2460    +  CDS            MBP: maltose binding protein from E. coli; malE (mutated); This version of the gene does not encode a signal sequence, so MBP will remain in the cytosol.
   2479..2562    +  CDS            large T antigen (fragment): large T antigen from SV40 (simian virus 40)
   2585..2706    +  polyA_signal   SV40 poly(A) signal: SV40 polyadenylation signal
   2740..3168    -  rep_origin     f1 ori (sequence partly withheld): f1 bacteriophage origin of replication; arrow indicates direction of (+) strand synthesis
   3195..3299    +  promoter       AmpR promoter: bla
   3301..3658    +  promoter       SV40 promoter: SV40 enhancer and early promoter
   3693..4487    +  CDS            NeoR/KanR: aminoglycoside phosphotransferase from Tn5; aph(3')-II (or nptII); confers resistance to neomycin, kanamycin, and G418 (Geneticin®)
   4508..4660    +  CDS            ble (fragment): BLE_KLEPN - Experimental evidence at protein level: Swiss-Prot protein existence level 1. Binding protein with a strong affinity to the bleomycin family of antibiotics. Binds to CL990; an antimitotic-antibiotic compound. From Klebsiella pneumoniae.
   4719..4766    +  polyA_signal   HSV TK poly(A) signal: herpes simplex virus thymidine kinase polyadenylation signal (Cole and Stacy, 1985)
   4857..4873    -  polyA_signal   bGH poly(A) signal (fragment): bovine growth hormone polyadenylation signal
   5095..5683    +  rep_origin     ori: high-copy-number ColE1/pMB1/pBR322/pUC origin of replication
