[The description below was written by a language model from this plasmid's Addgene catalogue record and pLannotate feature annotations shown in this document.]
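Description:
pN1-HsSmg6_1239-1419-V5-SBP-MBP_I is a 5.8 kb mammalian expression plasmid that produces a C-terminal fragment of human SMG6 (residues 1239–1419, per the insert name) fused to a triple C-terminal tag. The catalogue lists the backbone as unknown, although the "pN1" name and the feature layout match the common arrangement for vectors that place tags at the C-terminus of the insert. It replicates in E. coli at high copy from a ColE1/pUC-type origin and also carries an f1 origin. A single NeoR/KanR gene (Tn5 aminoglycoside phosphotransferase) sits behind tandem bacterial (bla) and SV40 early promoters and ends in an HSV TK polyadenylation signal. This gives kanamycin selection in bacteria and, in principle, G418 selection in mammalian cells.

The expression cassette is driven by the human CMV immediate-early enhancer and promoter and terminated by an SV40 poly(A) signal. The SMG6 fragment is followed on the same strand by a V5 epitope tag, a streptavidin-binding peptide (SBP) and a signal-sequence-free E. coli maltose-binding protein (MBP). V5 allows immunodetection, SBP allows capture on streptavidin resin, and MBP adds a bulky, soluble carrier and a second affinity handle. The short annotations for SV40 large T antigen, ble and bGH poly(A) are small fragments that appear to be backbone remnants or incidental matches rather than functional parts.

SMG6 is the endonuclease that initiates nonsense-mediated mRNA decay. The associated study addressed its interaction with the exon junction complex, so this construct is suited to expressing the tagged fragment in cultured human cells for pulldown and interaction assays. The record does not name the domain this fragment covers. The depositor sequence may be theoretical rather than fully verified.
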