Addgene plasmid #146572: pN1-HsSmg6_1239-1419-V5-SBP-MBP_I
Purpose: Mammalian Expression of HsSmg6_1239-1419
Depositing lab: Elisa Izaurralde. Depositing organization: Max Planck Institute for Developmental Biology. Publication: SMG6 interacts with the exon junction complex via two conserved EJC-binding motifs (EBMs) required for nonsense-mediated mRNA decay. Kashima I, Jonas S, Jayachandran U, Buchwald G, Conti E, Lupas AN, Izaurralde E. Genes Dev. 2010 Nov 1. 24(21):2440-50. 10.1101/gad.604610 PubMed 20930030.
Backbone
  Vector backbone: Unknown
  Vector type: Mammalian Expression
Growth in bacteria
  Bacterial resistance: Kanamycin, 50 μg/mL
  Growth temperature: 37°C
  Growth strain: DH5alpha
  Copy number: High Copy
Gene/Insert
  Gene/Insert name: HsSmg6_1239-1419
  Species: H. sapiens (human)
  Entrez Gene: SMG6 (a.k.a. C17orf31, EST1A, SMG-6, hSMG5/7a)
  Cloning method: Unknown
Terms and licenses: Academic/Nonprofit Terms; Industry Terms: Not Available to Industry
Depositor comments: Plasmids from this collection were made available to the research community and donated after the lab closed. Please note that the sequence provided by the depositing laboratory may be theoretical/predicted or based on Sanger sequencing results. There may be discrepancies between sequencing results obtained by Addgene and the depositor sequence. If an Addgene verified sequence is not available, please contact before placing your order to request that our lab fully sequence the plasmid.
How to cite: pN1-HsSmg6_1239-1419-V5-SBP-MBP_I was a gift from Elisa Izaurralde (Addgene plasmid # 146572 ; http://n2t.net/addgene:146572 ; RRID:Addgene_146572)
